Addgene plasmid #182838: pWS5399-CRISPRai-ZeoR
Purpose: (Empty Backbone) Saccharomyces cerevisiae inducible CRISPRai vector - ZeoR marker
Depositing lab: Rodrigo Ledesma-Amaro. Depositing organization: Imperial College London. Publication: Inducible expression of large gRNA arrays for multiplexed CRISPRai applications. Shaw WM, Studena L, Roy K, Hapeta P, McCarty NS, Graham AE, Ellis T, Ledesma-Amaro R. Nat Commun. 2022 Aug 25;13(1):4984. doi: 10.1038/s41467-022-32603-7. PubMed 36008396.
Backbone
  Vector backbone: ColE1
  Vector type: CRISPR
  Selectable markers: Zeocin
Growth in bacteria
  Bacterial resistance: Kanamycin, 50 μg/mL
  Growth temperature: 37°C
  Growth strain: DH5alpha
  Copy number: High Copy
Terms and licenses: Academic/Nonprofit Terms; Industry Terms: Not Available to Industry
How to cite: pWS5399-CRISPRai-ZeoR was a gift from Rodrigo Ledesma-Amaro (Addgene plasmid # 182838 ; http://n2t.net/addgene:182838 ; RRID:Addgene_182838)
