[The description below was written by a language model from this plasmid's Addgene catalogue record and pLannotate feature annotations shown in this document.]
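Description:
pWS5399-CRISPRai-ZeoR is a large (about 21.9 kb) empty-backbone CRISPR vector for inducible, combined CRISPR activation and interference (CRISPRai) in Saccharomyces cerevisiae. In E. coli it is maintained at high copy from a ColE1-type origin and selected with kanamycin (KanR, aph(3')-Ia). Selection in yeast uses zeocin, through a ble gene flanked by the Ashbya gossypii TEF promoter and terminator. No yeast replication origin or centromere was annotated. The table does pick up several short fragments of yeast genes, but the record does not state how the plasmid is maintained in yeast or whether it integrates.

The payload comprises several expression units. An SV40 NLS–Streptococcus pyogenes Cas9 coding sequence is fused at its C-terminus to the mouse Mxi1 repressor domain and followed by the PGK1 terminator, an arrangement typical of a dCas9-based repressor, although the annotation does not indicate whether the nuclease is catalytically dead. Upstream lie fragments of VP16-repeat and human RELA/p65 activation domains, consistent with a separate activator component. The first ~5 kb has no annotations, so that component's full composition is unclear. Csy4 (Cas6f) with an ADH1 terminator supplies an endoribonuclease that can cleave individual guides out of a long array transcript.

Two TetR fusions, one to a GAL4 fragment and one to Mxi1, appear to form a dual activator/repressor system acting on a downstream promoter containing multiple tet operators. That promoter is followed by superfolder GFP with bacterial rrnB T1 and T7Te terminators, which probably serves as a dropout placeholder to be replaced by a user's gRNA array. The promoters driving most of the units are not annotated.
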