Features (pLannotate 1.2.2; 29 found; start..end, strand, type, name):
   5119..5142    +  CDS            VP96 (fragment): 6 tandem repeats of the minimal activation domain of herpes simplex virus VP16 (Cheng et al., 2013)
   5311..6090    +  CDS            RELA (fragment): TF65_HUMAN - Also known as NFKB3. Experimental evidence at protein level: Swiss-Prot protein existence level 1. NF-kappa-B is a pleiotropic transcription factor present in almost all cell types and is the endpoint of a series of signal transduction events that are initiated by a vast array of stimuli related to many biological processes such as inflammation, immunity, differentiation, cell growth, tumorigenesis and apoptosis. NF-kappa-B is a homo- or heterodimeric complex formed by the Rel-like domain- containing proteins RELA/p65, RELB, NFKB1/p105, NFKB1/p50, REL and NFKB2/p52. The heterodime
   6345..6431    -  CDS            YMB8_YEAST (fragment): Experimental evidence at protein level: Swiss-Prot protein existence level 1. From Saccharomyces cerevisiae (strain ATCC 204508 / S288c) (Baker's yeast).
   7082..7101    +  CDS            SV40 NLS (fragment): nuclear localization signal of SV40 (simian virus 40) large T antigen
   7115..11215   +  CDS            cas9: CAS9_STRP1 - Also known as csn1 From Streptococcus pyogenes serotype M1.
  11264..11386   +  CDS            Mxi1: transcriptional repressor domain from the mouse Max-interacting protein 1 (Schreiber-Agus et al., 1995)
  11402..11626   +  terminator     PGK1 terminator (fragment): S. cerevisae PGK1; transcription terminator for 3-phosphoglycerate kinase gene
  12407..12964   +  CDS            cas6f: CAS6_PSEAB - Also known as csy4. Experimental evidence at protein level: Swiss-Prot protein existence level 1. CRISPR (clustered regularly interspaced short palindromic repeat) is an adaptive immune system that provides protection against mobile genetic elements (viruses, transposable elements and conjugative plasmids). CRISPR clusters contain sequences complementary to antecedent mobile elements and target invading nucleic acids. CRISPR clusters are transcribed and processed into CRISPR RNA (crRNA). Processes pre-crRNA into individual crRNA units. Absolutely required for crRNA production or s
  12980..13167   +  terminator     ADH1 terminator: S. cerevisiae ADH1; transcription terminator for the S. cerevisiae alcohol dehydrogenase 1 (ADH1) gene
  13938..14558   +  CDS            tetR: TETR2_ECOLX - Experimental evidence at protein level: Swiss-Prot protein existence level 1. TetR is the repressor of the tetracycline resistance element; its N-terminal region forms a helix-turn-helix structure and binds DNA. Binding of tetracycline to TetR reduces the repressor affinity for the tetracycline resistance gene (tetA) promoter operator sites. From Escherichia coli.
  14595..14942   +  CDS            GAL4 (fragment): GAL4_YEAST - Experimental evidence at protein level: Swiss-Prot protein existence level 1. This protein is a positive regulator for the gene expression of the galactose-induced genes such as GAL1, GAL2, GAL7, GAL10, and MEL1 which code for the enzymes used to convert galactose to glucose. It recognizes a 17 base pair sequence in (5'-CGGRNNRCYNYNCNCCG-3') the upstream activating sequence (UAS-G) of these genes. From Saccharomyces cerevisiae (strain ATCC 204508 / S288c) (Baker's yeast).
  15216..15632   -  CDS            IMO32 (fragment): IMO32_YEAST - Experimental evidence at protein level: Swiss-Prot protein existence level 1. Probable alcohol acetyltransferase that uses acetyl-CoA to synthesize acetate esters from various alcohols (Probable). Not involved in the synthesis of ethyl acetate (PubMed:28356220). From Saccharomyces cerevisiae (strain ATCC 204508 / S288c) (Baker's yeast).
  15922..16542   +  CDS            tetR: TETR2_ECOLX - Experimental evidence at protein level: Swiss-Prot protein existence level 1. TetR is the repressor of the tetracycline resistance element; its N-terminal region forms a helix-turn-helix structure and binds DNA. Binding of tetracycline to TetR reduces the repressor affinity for the tetracycline resistance gene (tetA) promoter operator sites. From Escherichia coli.
  16585..16704   +  CDS            Mxi1 (fragment): MXI1_MOUSE - Experimental evidence at protein level: Swiss-Prot protein existence level 1. Transcriptional repressor. MXI1 binds with MAX to form a sequence-specific DNA-binding protein complex which recognizes the core sequence 5'-CAC[GA]TG-3'. MXI1 thus antagonizes MYC transcriptional activity by competing for MAX. Isoform Short, which lacks a segment, has a much stronger suppressive potential and associates with a SIN3 homologous protein. From Mus musculus (Mouse).
  16998..17020   +  promoter       tight TRE promoter (fragment): Tet-responsive promoter PTight, consisting of seven tet operator sequences followed by the minimal CMV promoter
  17031..17052   +  promoter       PLtetO-1 promoter (fragment): modified phage lambda PL promoter with tet operator sites (Lutz and Bujard, 1997)
  17064..17083   +  promoter       tight TRE promoter (fragment): Tet-responsive promoter PTight, consisting of seven tet operator sequences followed by the minimal CMV promoter
  17093..17114   +  promoter       H1-2O2 promoter (fragment): doxycycline-inducible variant of the human H1 RNA promoter (Henriksen et al., 2007)
  17127..17145   +  promoter       PLtetO-1 promoter (fragment): modified phage lambda PL promoter with tet operator sites (Lutz and Bujard, 1997)
  17157..17177   +  promoter       tight TRE promoter (fragment): Tet-responsive promoter PTight, consisting of seven tet operator sequences followed by the minimal CMV promoter
  17190..17208   +  protein_bind   tet operator: tetO; bacterial operator O2 for the tetR and tetA genes tetracycline repressor TetR
  17541..18254   +  CDS            superfolder GFP: GFP variant that folds robustly even when fused to poorly folded proteins (Pédelacq et al., 2006)
  18266..18337   +  terminator     rrnB T1 terminator: transcription terminator T1 from the E. coli rrnB gene
  18353..18380   +  terminator     T7Te terminator: phage T7 early transcription terminator
  18715..19056   +  promoter       TEF promoter: Ashbya gossypii TEF promoter
  19059..19430   +  CDS            ble: BLE_STRHI - Experimental evidence at protein level: Swiss-Prot protein existence level 1. Binding protein with a strong affinity to the bleomycin family of antibiotics. From Streptoalloteichus hindustanus.
  19438..19635   +  terminator     TEF terminator: Ashbya gossypii TEF terminator
  20195..21010   -  CDS            KanR: aminoglycoside phosphotransferase; aph(3')-Ia; confers resistance to kanamycin in bacteria or G418 (Geneticin®) in eukaryotes
  21235..21823   +  rep_origin     ori: high-copy-number ColE1/pMB1/pBR322/pUC origin of replication
>Addgene plasmid #182838 | pWS5399-CRISPRai-ZeoR | addgene full sequence | sequence record 358358 | Addgene NGS Result
GCGGCCGCTCTAATTGTATCGAGATCACTTTTCGTGATCCGCTAATCAGCGACGGTCACATTAGGTTTGC
CAAGTCAGGGTATGAACCATACGATCAGTTTTCGTGAACCTGGTACGTATATTGTGGCGTTTGTGTATAT
TTTCATTCTTTGACAACAATCAATACCAACCTCAAATAGGAAAAGTAATAAGTTTGGCGTTACACCCCAA
AAGACGCCAAACGGATCGAACTTACTCAATAGCAATTAGCGAGACAAAACCTACGTTAAGACCTGTAACC
GATTTATCAAAGCACTCTGCGGTTCTTTCTTGGGAATATTACCTGGACATTTTGTGCCCTCAAGAAACGA
GGCTCTACGAGCCTGTTGGAGCCCCTCAGACATTAGCCGCCACGAATCAAACTTTTTACGCGATTCGGCC
CAAATCAGTTTCTCACAGATCATTCGTAGAGTGAAAAAGCACATCGATTATTTGATACCCCTTTGGGTTA
ATTACTGTTGAGGTCTTTGCCGTAAGTTCCATCGCTGTCTGAACTGGCCGATAATTGCAGACGAACGGTG
TTGTTATCCGATACAACCGGATATTTTTCTTTTAATGAGTCTAAACCGTGATAGCTTCAGGTTAATACAA
TCAAAAAAAGCTCAAATATTCTTTTAATGCCGCGTTCACAGATTCCAATTGAATACAACTAGGTAGTTCA
TTATATGAAGCCTTTGCTACTATTTTTCACTATAGTCTGCCTTCACCTTAATGCAGACATCCACATATTT
TAATCACTTTAAAATAAAAAGGAAGATATATTAGAAGCTATGATCCAATCTGTAAGCCAGATTAAAATTC
ACGAACTCTTCTTTCATTTGAATTGAATGCTTTGAGTTGGGGTAGATTATCGCAAATTACTCATCACATT
TATTGACTACGAACTTGCTGATGTCCTTTTTTTATTTATATTTTTCTTCAGTGAAGCGATTTTTTTTTTA
CACAGACCAAGACGGAAAAAAGTAGCTAAGGAAGAAAACAAAATCATGAAAAAAATGTGAAGTGATCATG
CACATCGCATCAACTTAAACATTGGCTTAGAGATATATAGAGTTAGAGTTTACGGCAACCTTTAAGCACC
AATACCTTTTGGCATAGTCTAAAGACCTGGTTCTTAATTTTAAACAAATTTAACTAAAGATTTCCCTATC
AAAGAAGTAACGAGTTGACAGATTTTCTCAAAATAAATCGATACTGCATTTCTAGGCATATCCAGCGAGA
TCTATGTCTGACCCAAAGAAGAAGAGAAAGGTTGGTTCTGGTTCCAAGTTGGAAAAGTTTACCAACTGCT
ACTCTCTGTCTAAGACCTTGAGATTCAAAGCTATTCCTGTTGGTAAGACCCAAGAAAACATTGACAACAA
GAGGTTGTTGGTTGAGGACGAAAAAAGAGCTGAAGATTACAAGGGTGTCAAGAAGTTGCTGGACAGATAT
TACTTGTCCTTCATCAACGATGTCCTGCACTCTATTAAGCTGAAGAACTTGAACAACTACATCTCCCTGT
TCAGAAAAAAGACCAGAACCGAGAAAGAGAACAAAGAGTTAGAAAACTTGGAGATCAACCTGAGGAAAGA
AATTGCTAAGGCTTTCAAGGGTAACGAGGGTTACAAATCTTTGTTCAAGAAGGACATCATCGAAACCATC
TTGCCAGAATTTTTGGATGATAAGGACGAAATTGCCTTGGTCAATTCTTTCAACGGTTTCACTACTGCTT
TCACTGGTTTCTTTGACAACAGGGAAAACATGTTCTCTGAAGAAGCTAAGTCTACCTCCATTGCTTTCAG
ATGCATTAACGAAAACTTGACCAGGTACATCTCCAACATGGATATTTTCGAAAAGGTTGATGCCATCTTC
GATAAGCACGAAGTCCAAGAAATCAAAGAGAAGATTTTGAACTCCGATTACGACGTCGAAGATTTTTTCG
AAGGTGAGTTCTTCAACTTCGTTTTGACTCAAGAAGGTATCGACGTTTACAACGCTATTATTGGTGGTTT
CGTTACCGAATCTGGTGAAAAGATTAAGGGTTTGAACGAGTACATCAACCTGTACAATCAAAAGACCAAG
CAGAAGTTGCCAAAGTTTAAGCCCTTGTACAAACAAGTCTTGTCCGACAGAGAATCCTTGTCTTTTTATG
GTGAAGGTTACACCTCCGATGAAGAAGTTTTGGAAGTTTTCAGAAACACCCTGAACAAGAACTCCGAAAT
CTTCTCATCCATTAAGAAGTTGGAGAAGCTGTTTAAGAACTTCGACGAATATTCCTCCGCTGGTATCTTT
GTCAAAAATGGTCCAGCTATTTCCACCATCTCCAAGGATATTTTTGGTGAATGGAACGTCATCAGAGATA
AGTGGAATGCTGAATACGATGACATCCACTTGAAAAAGAAGGCTGTTGTTACCGAAAAGTACGAGGATGA
TAGACGTAAGTCCTTCAAGAAGATTGGCTCTTTCTCTCTGGAACAATTGCAAGAATATGCTGATGCCGAT
TTGTCCGTTGTCGAAAAATTGAAAGAAATCATCATCCAGAAGGTCGACGAAATCTACAAAGTTTACGGTT
CCTCTGAAAAGTTGTTCGATGCTGATTTCGTTTTGGAGAAGTCGTTGAAGAAAAACGATGCTGTTGTTGC
CATCATGAAGGATTTGTTGGATTCCGTTAAGAGCTTCGAGAACTACATTAAGGCTTTTTTCGGTGAGGGC
AAAGAAACTAACAGAGATGAATCATTCTACGGCGATTTTGTTTTGGCCTACGATATTTTGTTGAAGGTTG
ATCATATCTACGACGCCATCAGAAACTACGTTACTCAAAAACCATACTCCAAAGACAAGTTCAAGCTGTA
CTTTCAAAACCCACAATTCATGGGTGGTTGGGACAAAGACAAAGAAACAGATTACAGAGCCACCATCTTG
AGATATGGTTCTAAGTACTACTTGGCCATCATGGATAAGAAATACGCTAAGTGCTTGCAAAAGATCGATA
AGGATGATGTCAACGGTAACTACGAGAAGATCAACTACAAATTATTGCCCGGTCCAAACAAGATGTTGCC
TAAGGTTTTCTTCAGCAAAAAGTGGATGGCTTACTACAACCCATCCGAAGATATTCAAAAGATTTACAAG
AACGGCACCTTCAAAAAGGGTGATATGTTCAACTTGAACGACTGCCATAAGCTGATCGATTTCTTCAAGG
ATTCCATCTCAAGATACCCAAAGTGGTCTAATGCTTACGATTTCAACTTCTCTGAAACCGAGAAGTACAA
AGATATTGCCGGTTTTTACAGGGAAGTCGAAGAACAAGGTTACAAGGTTTCATTCGAATCCGCCTCTAAA
AAAGAAGTTGACAAGTTGGTTGAAGAGGGCAAGTTGTACATGTTCCAGATTTATAACAAGGACTTCTCCG
ATAAGTCTCATGGTACTCCAAACTTGCATACCATGTACTTCAAGTTGTTGTTCGACGAAAACAATCACGG
TCAGATTAGATTGTCTGGTGGTGCTGAGTTGTTTATGAGAAGGGCTTCTTTGAAGAAAGAAGAGTTGGTT
GTTCATCCAGCCAATTCTCCAATTGCTAACAAGAATCCAGACAACCCAAAAAAGACTACCACCTTGTCTT
ACGATGTTTACAAGGATAAGAGATTCTCCGAGGACCAATACGAATTGCATATTCCAATTGCCATTAACAA
GTGCCCCAAGAACATTTTCAAGATCAACACCGAAGTTAGGGTGTTGTTGAAGCACGATGATAACCCATAC
GTTATTGGTATTGCTAGGGGTGAAAGAAACTTGTTGTACATCGTTGTTGTTGATGGTAAGGGTAACATCG
TGGAACAATACTCATTGAACGAGATTATCAACAACTTCAACGGCATCAGAATCAAGACCGATTACCATTC
TCTGCTTGACAAGAAAGAAAAAGAAAGATTCGAAGCCAGACAGAACTGGACCTCTATTGAAAACATCAAA
GAGTTGAAGGCCGGTTACATTTCACAAGTTGTTCATAAGATTTGCGAGCTGGTTGAAAAGTATGATGCAG
TTATTGCTTTGGAGGACTTGAACTCTGGTTTCAAGAACTCCAGAGTTAAGGTCGAAAAGCAGGTCTACCA
AAAGTTCGAAAAGATGTTGATCGACAAGCTGAACTACATGGTCGACAAAAAGTCTAATCCATGTGCTACA
GGTGGTGCTTTGAAAGGTTATCAAATTACGAACAAGTTCGAGAGCTTCAAGTCTATGTCTACTCAGAATG
GTTTCATCTTCTACATTCCAGCTTGGTTGACCTCTAAGATTGATCCATCTACTGGTTTCGTCAACCTGCT
GAAAACTAAGTACACTTCTATTGCCGACTCCAAGAAGTTCATCTCTTCATTCGATAGAATCATGTACGTT
CCAGAAGAGGACTTATTCGAATTTGCTTTGGATTACAAGAACTTCTCAAGAACTGATGCTGACTACATCA
AGAAGTGGAAGTTGTACTCTTACGGTAACAGAATCAGGATCTTCAGAAACCCTAAGAAGAACAACGTTTT
CGATTGGGAAGAAGTCTGTTTGACCTCTGCTTACAAAGAACTGTTTAACAAGTACGGCATCAACTACCAA
CAAGGTGATATTAGAGCTTTGTTGTGCGAACAATCTGATAAGGCCTTCTACTCATCTTTTATGGCCTTGA
TGTCACTGATGTTGCAGATGAGAAATTCCATTACTGGTAGAACCGATGTCGACTTTTTGATCTCTCCAGT
TAAGAACTCTGACGGTATTTTCTACGACTCAAGAAACTATGAAGCTCAAGAAAACGCCATTTTGCCAAAA
AACGCTGATGCTAATGGTGCTTACAACATTGCTAGAAAAGTTTTGTGGGCTATCGGCCAATTCAAAAAAG
CAGAAGATGAGAAGCTGGACAAGGTTAAGATTGCCATCTCAAACAAAGAATGGTTGGAATACGCTCAGAC
TTCTGTCAAACATGGTTCTGGTTCTCCACCAAAGAAGAAAAGAAAGGTTGGTTCCGGTTCTAAATTAGGT
GGTTCTGGTGGTTCCCCAAAGAAGAAAAGAAAGGTTGGTAGAGCTGAAGCTTCTGGTTCAGGTAGAGCAG
ATGCTTTGGATGATTTCGATTTGGACATGTTGGGTTCTGATGCATTGGACGATTTCGACTTAGATATGTT
AGGTAGTGACGCCTTGGATGACTTCGATCTGGATATGCTAGGTTCCGATGCCTTAGACGACTTTGATTTA
GACATGCTGATTAACTCAAGATCCTCTGGTTCTCCTAAGAAGAAGAGAAAAGTCGGTTCTCAATACTTGC
CAGATACCGATGATAGACACAGAATCGAAGAAAAGAGGAAGAGAACTTACGAAACCTTCAAGTCCATCAT
GAAGAAGTCTCCATTTTCTGGTCCAACTGATCCAAGACCACCACCAAGAAGAATTGCTGTTCCTTCAAGA
TCCTCTGCCTCTGTTCCAAAACCAGCTCCACAACCTTATCCTTTTACATCTTCTTTGTCCACCATCAACT
ACGATGAATTTCCAACTATGGTTTTCCCATCCGGTCAAATTTCTCAAGCTTCTGCTTTGGCTCCAGCTCC
TCCACAAGTTTTGCCACAAGCTCCAGCACCAGCTCCAGCTCCAGCAATGGTTTCTGCTTTAGCTCAAGCC
CCAGCTCCTGTTCCAGTTTTAGCTCCAGGTCCACCTCAAGCTGTTGCTCCACCAGCACCAAAACCTACTC
AAGCTGGTGAAGGTACTTTGTCTGAAGCTTTGTTGCAGTTGCAATTCGATGATGAAGATTTGGGTGCTTT
GTTGGGTAATTCTACTGATCCAGCTGTTTTTACCGATTTGGCTTCTGTTGATAACTCCGAATTTCAGCAG
TTGTTGAATCAAGGTATTCCAGTTGCTCCTCATACAACTGAACCTATGTTGATGGAATATCCAGAAGCAA
TTACTAGATTAGTTACTGGTGCTCAAAGACCTCCAGATCCTGCACCTGCTCCTTTGGGTGCTCCAGGTTT
ACCAAATGGTCTATTGTCTGGTGACGAAGATTTTTCCTCTATTGCCGATATGGATTTCTCCGCTTTGTTG
TGAGGATCCTAACTCGAGAGTGCTTTTAACTAAGAATTATTAGTCTTTTCTGCTTATTTTTTCATCATAG
TTTAGAACACTTTATATTAACGAATAGTTTATGAATCTATTTAGGTTTAAAAATTGATACAGTTTTATAA
GTTACTTTTTCAAAGACTCGTGCTGTCTATTGCATAATGCACTGGAAGGGGAAAAAAAAGGTGCACACGC
GTGGCTTTTTCTTGAATTTGCAGTTTGAAAAATGCTGCCAAACCAGATGTCAACACAGCTACAACGTGAC
CCAACATCAGATGACCCAAGGTCCACCTCTTATTAAAGGACGTTTGATCCTTCGACACCATGGCTCTGTT
GAACTTTTATCTGAGAGAGGAAAAAAAGGAAGGAAAAAAAAGAAGAAACTTCCTTTATTTATTTGTCTTA
ACCACAACACACAATGCAATAAGATGCAATATAATATCAAAGCCAATATCTTATGTTGCTGATCCTGAGA
AGGAATATATACAATTTATGTAGTAAAATACCTTTTCTTCTGCGAGTTGCAAGAAATAGAAAAGACTCCG
ATTGCGCATCGCCAGAATAAAATTTCACAACCACACTTTTTGGCTGAACTTTTTATTACCTGATTAAACA
GAGAGAGAAAAGGTAGAGGTCAAAATTTTTTAAGCAAAACTAAAAAAGATGCAAAATCACGTGCTGAAAA
TCTAACATAAGGGTTAAGATTAGAGTTTTATAGGACTTGTTTTGTAATATTTCAAATACGAGCTAACCCT
ACTGATTTCAATTAGGTCTAATTTAGGGTTGAGCTGCACTGAAATTTCGGAAATTTTGGGTTATTTTAAA
TGAGACAGAAGAACTACAGAGATACGTTCTTCAGACTTTAAAGCTTATCTCCACAAAGAATTGGTCAAGA
AATCATCCTAGAAAAACACGTTTGCTCACTCGATCTTAATCACATAGAGTGCTGGAACGGGAAGAAAGAT
CTATGTCTGATCCAAAAAAGAAGAGAAAGGTCGGTTCTGGTTCTGACAAGAAATACTCTATTGGTTTGGC
TATTGGCACCAATTCTGTTGGTTGGGCTGTTATTACTGACGAGTACAAAGTTCCCTCCAAGAAGTTTAAG
GTTTTGGGTAACACTGACAGGCACTCCATTAAGAAAAATTTGATTGGTGCCCTGTTGTTCGATTCTGGTG
AAACTGCTGAAGCTACTAGATTGAAAAGAACCGCTAGAAGAAGATACACCAGAAGAAAGAACAGAATCTG
CTACTTGCAAGAGATTTTCTCTAACGAAATGGCCAAGGTTGATGATTCATTCTTCCACAGATTGGAAGAG
TCCTTCTTGGTTGAAGAGGATAAGAAACACGAAAGACATCCAATCTTCGGTAACATCGTTGATGAAGTTG
CTTACCACGAAAAGTACCCAACTATCTACCATTTGAGAAAGAAGTTGGTTGACTCTACCGATAAGGCTGA
TTTGAGATTGATCTATTTGGCTTTGGCCCACATGATTAAGTTCAGAGGTCATTTCTTGATCGAGGGTGAT
TTGAATCCAGATAACTCCGATGTTGACAAGTTGTTCATCCAATTGGTCCAAACTTACAACCAGTTGTTCG
AAGAAAATCCAATCAATGCCTCTGGTGTTGATGCTAAGGCTATTTTGTCTGCTAGACTGTCTAAGTCAAG
AAGGTTGGAAAACTTGATTGCTCAATTGCCAGGTGAAAAGAAGAATGGTTTGTTCGGTAATTTGATCGCC
TTGTCTTTGGGTTTGACTCCAAATTTCAAGTCCAACTTCGATTTGGCTGAAGATGCTAAGTTGCAATTGT
CTAAGGATACCTACGATGATGACTTGGATAATTTGTTGGCCCAAATCGGTGATCAATACGCTGATTTGTT
TTTGGCTGCTAAGAACTTGTCCGATGCCATTTTGTTGTCCGATATCTTGAGAGTTAACACCGAAATTACT
AAGGCTCCATTGTCTGCCTCTATGATCAAAAGATACGATGAACACCACCAAGACTTGACTTTGTTGAAAG
CTTTGGTCAGACAACAGTTGCCAGAAAAGTACAAAGAAATCTTCTTCGACCAGTCCAAAAATGGTTACGC
TGGTTATATTGATGGTGGTGCTTCTCAAGAAGAGTTCTACAAGTTCATTAAGCCCATCTTGGAAAAGATG
GATGGTACTGAAGAACTGTTGGTCAAGTTGAACAGAGAAGATTTGTTGAGAAAGCAGAGAACCTTCGATA
ACGGTTCTATTCCACATCAAATCCACTTGGGTGAATTGCATGCTATTTTGAGAAGGCAAGAGGATTTCTA
CCCATTCTTGAAGGATAACAGAGAAAAGATCGAGAAGATCCTGACCTTCAGAATCCCATATTATGTTGGT
CCATTGGCCAGAGGTAATTCAAGATTTGCTTGGATGACTAGGAAGTCCGAAGAAACTATTACTCCATGGA
ACTTCGAAGAGGTTGTTGATAAGGGTGCTTCTGCTCAATCCTTCATTGAAAGAATGACTAACTTCGACAA
GAACCTGCCAAACGAAAAGGTTTTGCCAAAACACTCTTTGCTGTACGAATACTTCACCGTCTACAACGAA
TTGACTAAGGTTAAGTACGTCACCGAAGGTATGAGAAAACCAGCTTTTTTGTCTGGTGAACAAAAGAAGG
CTATCGTCGATTTGTTGTTCAAGACTAACAGAAAGGTTACCGTCAAGCAATTGAAAGAGGACTACTTCAA
GAAAATCGAGTGCTTCGACTCCGTTGAAATTAGTGGTGTTGAAGATAGATTCAACGCCTCCTTAGGTACT
TACCATGACTTATTGAAGATCATCAAGGACAAGGATTTCTTGGACAACGAAGAAAACGAGGATATCTTGG
AGGATATCGTTTTGACTTTGACCTTGTTCGAGGATAGGGAAATGATCGAAGAAAGGTTGAAAACCTACGC
TCACTTGTTTGATGATAAGGTCATGAAGCAGTTGAAGAGAAGAAGGTATACTGGTTGGGGTAGATTGTCT
AGGAAATTGATTAACGGTATCAGGGACAAGCAATCCGGTAAGACTATTTTGGACTTTTTGAAGTCTGATG
GCTTCGCCAATAGAAACTTCATGCAATTGATCCACGATGACAGCTTGACCTTCAAAGAAGATATTCAAAA
GGCCCAAGTTTCCGGTCAAGGTGATTCTTTACATGAACATATTGCTAACTTGGCTGGTTCCCCAGCTATT
AAGAAAGGTATTTTACAAACCGTTAAGGTGGTCGACGAATTGGTAAAAGTTATGGGTAGACATAAGCCAG
AGAACATCGTTATTGAAATGGCTAGAGAAAATCAGACTACCCAAAAGGGTCAAAAGAACTCCAGAGAAAG
GATGAAGAGAATTGAAGAGGGTATCAAAGAATTGGGCTCCCAGATTTTGAAAGAACACCCAGTTGAAAAC
ACCCAATTGCAGAACGAAAAGCTGTACTTGTACTACTTGCAGAATGGTAGAGATATGTACGTCGACCAAG
AATTGGATATCAACAGATTGTCCGATTACGATGTCGATGCTATCGTTCCACAGTCTTTTTTGAAGGATGA
CTCCATCGATAACAAGGTCTTGACTAGATCCGATAAGAACAGAGGTAAGTCTGATAACGTTCCATCTGAA
GAGGTCGTCAAGAAGATGAAGAATTATTGGAGACAGTTGCTGAACGCCAAGTTGATTACTCAAAGAAAGT
TCGACAATTTGACCAAGGCTGAAAGAGGTGGTTTGTCTGAATTGGACAAAGCAGGTTTCATTAAGAGGCA
ATTGGTTGAAACTAGGCAAATCACCAAACACGTTGCCCAAATTTTGGATTCCAGAATGAATACCAAGTAC
GACGAAAACGATAAGTTGATCAGGGAAGTTAAGGTCATCACGTTGAAGTCTAAGTTGGTTTCCGATTTCA
GAAAGGACTTCCAATTCTACAAGGTCAGGGAAATCAACAACTACCATCATGCTCATGATGCTTACTTGAA
TGCTGTTGTTGGTACTGCCTTGATTAAGAAGTATCCAAAGTTGGAATCCGAGTTCGTTTACGGTGATTAC
AAGGTTTACGACGTCAGAAAGATGATTGCCAAGTCCGAACAAGAAATTGGTAAGGCTACTGCTAAGTACT
TCTTCTACTCCAACATCATGAATTTCTTCAAGACCGAAATCACTTTGGCCAACGGTGAAATTAGAAAAAG
GCCATTGATTGAGACTAACGGTGAGACTGGTGAAATAGTTTGGGATAAGGGTAGAGATTTCGCTACCGTT
AGAAAAGTTTTGTCCATGCCACAAGTTAACATCGTCAAAAAGACCGAAGTTCAAACTGGTGGTTTCTCCA
AAGAATCCATCTTGCCAAAAAGAAACTCCGACAAATTGATCGCCAGAAAGAAAGATTGGGACCCAAAAAA
GTATGGTGGTTTTGATTCTCCAACCGTTGCTTACTCTGTTTTGGTTGTTGCTAAAGTTGAAAAGGGCAAG
AGCAAGAAGTTGAAGTCAGTCAAAGAACTATTGGGCATCACGATCATGGAAAGGTCATCTTTTGAAAAAA
ACCCAATCGACTTTTTGGAGGCCAAGGGTTACAAAGAAGTTAAGAAGGATCTGATTATCAAGCTGCCCAA
GTACTCTTTGTTCGAATTGGAAAACGGTCGTAAGAGAATGTTGGCTTCTGCTGGTGAATTACAAAAGGGT
AATGAATTGGCTCTGCCCTCTAAGTACGTTAACTTTCTATACTTGGCCTCTCACTACGAAAAGTTGAAGG
GTTCTCCTGAAGATAACGAACAAAAGCAGTTGTTTGTCGAACAGCATAAGCACTACTTGGACGAAATCAT
CGAACAGATTTCTGAATTTTCCAAGAGGGTTATTTTGGCTGATGCCAATTTGGATAAGGTCTTGTCTGCT
TACAACAAGCACAGAGATAAGCCAATTAGAGAACAAGCCGAAAACATCATTCACCTGTTCACTTTGACTA
ATTTGGGTGCTCCAGCTGCTTTTAAGTATTTCGATACCACCATCGACAGAAAGAGATACACTTCTACAAA
AGAGGTTCTGGACGCTACCTTGATTCATCAATCTATTACTGGCTTGTACGAAACCAGGATCGACTTGTCT
CAATTAGGTGGTGATGGTTCAGGTTCTCCACCAAAGAAAAAACGTAAGGTCGGATCTGGTTCTATGGAAC
GTGTGAGAATGATTAATGTGCAAAGGCTGTTAGAAGCCGCAGAGTTTTTAGAAAGAAGAGAAAGAGAATG
CGAACACGGGTATGCCAGTTCTTTCCCTAGCATGCCCTCTCCCAGAGGATCCTAACTCGAGATTGAATTG
AATTGAAATCGATAGATCAATTTTTTTCTTTTCTCTTTCCCCATCCTTTACGCTAAAATAATAGTTTATT
TTATTTTTTGAATATTTTTTATTTATATACGTATATATAGACTATTATTTATCTTTTAATGATTATTAAG
ATTTTTATTAAAAAAAAATTCGCTCCTCTTTTAATGCCTTTATGCAGTTTTTTTTTCCCATTCGATATTT
CTATGTGCTGGATGCACACACTGGCTTAAGATGACAACGTATATATTAAATTTGCTCTTGTTCTGTACTT
TCCTAATTCTTATGTAAAAAGACAAGAATTTATGATACTATTTAATAACAAAAAACTACCTAAGAAAAGC
ATCATGCAGTCGAAATTGAAATCGAAAAGTAAAACTTTAACGGAACATGTTTGAAATTCTAAGAAAGCAT
ACATCTTCATCCCTTATATATAGAGTTATGTTTGATATTAGTAGTCATGTTGTAATCTCTGGCCTAAGTA
TACGTAACGAAAATGGTAGCACGTCGCGTTTATGGCCCCCAGGTTAATGTGTTCTCTGAAATTCGCATCA
CTTTGAGAAATAATGGGAACACCTTACGCGTGAGCTGTGCCCACCGCTTCGCCTAATAAAGCGGTGTTCT
CAAAATTTCTCCCCGTTTTCAGGATCACGAGCGCCATCTAGTTCTGGTAAAATCGCGCTTACAAGAACAA
AGAAAAGAAACATCGCGTAATGCAACAGTGAGACACTTGCCGTCATATATAAGGTTTTGGATCAGTAACC
GTTATTTGAGCATAACACAGGTTTTTAAATATATTATTATATATCATGGTATATGTGTAAAATTTTTTTG
CTGACTGGTTTTGTTTATTTATTTAGCTTTTTAAAAATTTTACTTTCTTCTTGTTAATTTTTTCTGATTG
CTCTATACTCAAACCAACAACAACTTACTCTACAACTAAGATCTATGTCTGACCCAAAGAAAAAAAGAAA
AGTTGGTTCAGGTTCTGACCACTACTTGGATATTAGATTAAGACCAGATCCAGAATTTCCACCAGCTCAA
TTGATGTCTGTTTTGTTCGGTAAATTGCACCAAGCTTTGGTTGCTCAAGGTGGTGATAGAATTGGTGTTT
CATTTCCAGATTTGGACGAATCCAGATCAAGATTGGGTGAAAGATTGAGAATCCATGCTTCCGCTGATGA
TTTGAGAGCTTTGTTGGCTAGACCATGGTTGGAAGGTTTGAGAGATCACTTGCAATTTGGTGAACCAGCT
GTTGTTCCACATCCAACTCCATATAGACAAGTTTCAAGAGTTCAAGCCAAGTCTAACCCAGAAAGATTGC
GTAGAAGATTGATGAGAAGGCACGATTTGTCTGAAGAAGAAGCCAGAAAAAGAATCCCAGATACTGTTGC
TAGAGCTTTGGATTTGCCATTCGTTACTTTGAGATCACAATCTACCGGTCAACATTTCAGGTTGTTCATT
AGACATGGTCCATTGCAAGTTACTGCTGAAGAAGGTGGTTTTACTTGTTACGGTTTGTCTAAAGGTGGAT
TCGTTCCATGGTTTGGATCCTAACTCGAGGCGAATTTCTTATGATTTATGATTTTTATTATTAAATAAGT
TATAAAAAAAATAAGTGTATACAAATTTTAAAGTGACTCTTAGGTTTTAAAACGAAAATTCTTATTCTTG
AGTAACTCTTTCCTGTAGGTCAGGTTGCTTTCTCAGGTATAGCATGAGGTCGCTCTTATTGACCACACCT
CTACCGGCATGCCGAGCAAATGCCTGCAAATCGCTCCCCATTTCGCTGGTTCTGTATGGGCACAGACAAC
CTAAACGCCTTGTGAAATTGCAAATATGGTGATTTGAAACGTTTCCTAGTGCAGCAGGATCACAGATAAC
GTGTAAAGGGCTTAGCAGTTGATAATCCTCTCTAGTTAAGACCTAAACAAAATGCTGTCACTAACCGTAG
TATTAAATGACACACTTTGGTGACTTTCGTTAATGGGGATGTGGTAGTGGCCATTGCCAATAAACAAAAA
GAACAGGGAAAGAAGTAGAAAGTGATATAAGTTTGCTTGCCACTTTTCGTTTTTCACGAAAAAAACAGGC
GAAAAAAAATGCTAGACAAGTACCCGGCTGAATCACACCTCGTTAACAGTGACTTTCGGTGACAGATACC
CGATTGGGCACCCGGCTGGTAAGTTATGATAGAAAGCCAACGCTGTACTATTGGCTTAGCTATGGCAATA
TTTTGATTATCAGCTAGTTTTATTAACGTTATAATTAGTGTAACCAGTTTTTCATCTATTTCATTTATTT
CATTTATTTACTTTAATTGCAGATCCCCCTAACGCGTTTAAAGCTTTTATTCACTAGCTTATGTATTTTT
TATAGGAAACGCGACGCGTAACATCGCGCAAATGAAGGTTTTGATGTATTATAATGAGGTATTCTTCCTT
ATATACATCGATGAAAAGCGTTGACAGCATACATTGGAAAGAAATAGGAAACGGACACCGGAAGAAAAAA
TAGATCTATGTCAAGATTGGACAAAAGCAAGGTTATTAACGGTGCCTTGGAACTGTTGAATGGTGTAGGT
ATAGAAGGCTTAACGACCAGAAAATTAGCACAAAAGTTAGGTGTAGAGCAGCCAACATTATATTGGCACG
TCAAAAACAAGAGAGCATTGCTAGACGCATTGCCAATCGAAATGTTAGATCGTCATCACACTCATTTTTG
CCCATTAGAGGGTGAGAGTTGGCAAGACTTTTTGCGTAACAATGCTAAATCCTTTAGATGCGCCTTGTTG
AGCCATCGTGATGGTGCCAAGGTTCATCTAGGTACAAGGCCAACAGAAAAACAGTATGAGACTTTGGAGA
ATCAGCTAGCCTTTTTATGCCAACAGGGTTTTTCATTGGAGAATGCCTTATACGCTTTAAGTGCAGTTGG
TCACTTCACTTTAGGTTGCGTACTAGAAGAACAAGAGCACCAGGTTGCTAAAGAAGAGAGAGAAACACCT
ACAACAGATTCAATGCCTCCATTGCTAAGACAAGCTATCGAACTGTTTGATAGACAGGGTGCAGAACCTG
CATTCTTGTTCGGTTTAGAGTTGATTATTTGCGGCTTGGAAAAGCAGCTAAAATGCGAATCTGGTAGTGG
TTCACCTCCTAAGAAAAAGAGAAAAGTTGGTTCCGGTAGCGCTAATTTCAATCAGTCTGGTAATATTGCC
GACTCCTCTTTGTCTTTCACTTTCACTAATTCTTCCAACGGTCCAAACTTGATCACTACCCAAACTAATT
CTCAAGCTTTGTCTCAGCCAATTGCCTCTTCTAATGTTCACGATAACTTCATGAACAACGAAATCACCGC
CTCCAAAATTGATGATGGTAACAATTCTAAGCCATTGTCTCCAGGTTGGACTGATCAAACTGCTTATAAT
GCTTTCGGTATTACCACCGGTATGTTTAACACTACTACTATGGATGACGTCTACAACTACTTGTTCGATG
ATGAAGATACACCACCAAATCCAAAGAAAGAAGGATCCTAACTCGAGGCCAATTGGTGCGGCAATTGATA
ATAACGAAAATGTCTTTTAATGATCTGGGTATAATGAGGAATTTTCCGAACGTTTTTACTTTATATATAT
ATATACATGTAACATATATTCTATACGCTATAGAGAAAGGAAATTTTTCAATTAAAAAAAAAATAGAGAA
AGAGTTTCACTTCTTGATTATCGCTAACACTAATGGTTGAAGTACTGCTACTTTAATTTTATGCTGGGTA
GACTACCCATGAGTCACAATGAACGTTCGTGCTTTGTGATAAAGTGTTTCACGTCATCCGACATGACTTC
GTAGTTATGGACTGAACTGTGTGGTGAGGTTCCATGATTTCTTAGGTCCAGCAGATACATGTCTCTTCCC
AATTTCTTGTTAAGGTTACGGCCAATGCTTCGGTTGTTGAGCTTGTTACCGAATAAGCCGTGAAGTATGA
TAATAGGTGGTCTTGGCTTCCCTTCATCCCCAGTTTTTACTGCATCTCTCTTGATTATGTCATATGAAAG
GTCCAGTGGGACTTGCTTTTGTTGCAGCACCTTTGCTAATGAATGAAAGGCACATAGTGACTGCTTAAAA
ATGCAGGAACTTAAATTATTCCGAATGGTATTTTGTCTCACATATATTGTCCCATACTGTGCCAAGATCC
CGGCTTTACCCAGTATCATCATTGTACCGTTACCAATTCTCCTCGTATATCACGGTTAGTTTTTAAACCT
CGGGGTGACGTTTACTATTGGCGTACTAATATATTCTTATTTTCTTTTCTTTTTTGTTGGCAGTTTCAAG
CAACACATGTACTGGATAACCAACCCCCGCACGCTCTTGGAAAAAATTGAGAAGGCATCGGACACTTGCT
GATGAGTATTTCGAAAAATTCCATGAAGATGAGGCCAAGATTGTTTGGAAGAGATTGAAAAGAAGAAGAA
GAAAAAAAGATAAAAGCAAATCAAAAGATCTATGTCAAGATTGGATAAGTCCAAGGTTATCAACTCTGCT
TTGGAGTTGTTGAACGAAGTTGGTATTGAAGGTTTGACCACTAGAAAGTTGGCTCAAAAATTGGGTGTTG
CTCAAAAAACCTTGTACTGGCACGTTAAGAACAAAAGAGCTTTGTTGGACGCTTTGGCCATTGAAATGTT
GGATAGACATCATACCCATTTCTGTCCATTGGAAGGTGAATCATGGCAAGATTTCTTGAGAAACAACGCC
AAGTCTTTCAGATGTGCTTTGTTGTCTCATAGAGATGGTGCTAAAGTTCACTTGGGTACTAGACCAACTG
AAAAGCAATACGAAACTTTGGAAAACCAGTTGGCTTTCTTGTGTCAACAAGGTTTCTCTTTAGAAAACGC
CTTGTATGCTTTGTCTGCTGTTGGTCATTTTACCTTGGGTTGTGTTTTGGAAGATCAAGAACATCAAGTC
GCCAAAGAAGAAAGGGAAACTCCAACTACTGATTCTATGCCACCATTATTGAGACAAGCCATTGAGTTGT
TTGATCATCAAGGTGCTGAACCAGCTTTTTTGTTTGGTTTGGAATTGATCATCTGCGGTTTGGAGAAACA
ATTGAAGTGTGAATCTGGTTCTGGTTCTCCACCAAAAAAGAAAAGAAAGGTTGGTTCAGGTTCCGAAAGG
GTTAGAATGATTAACGTTCAAAGGTTGTTGGAAGCTGCCGAATTTTTGGAAAGACGTGAAAGGGAATGTG
AACATGGTTACGCTTCATCTTTTCCATCTATGCCATCTCCAAGAGGATCCTAACTCGAGAGCTTTTGATT
AAGCCTTCTAGTCCAAAAAACACGTTTTTTTGTCATTTATTTCATTTTCTTAGAATAGTTTAGTTTATTC
ATTTTATAGTCACGAATGTTTTATGATTCTATATAGGGTTGCAAACAAGCATTTTTCATTTTATGTTAAA
ACAATTTCAGGTTTACCTTTTATTCTGCTTGTGGTGACGCGTGTATCCGCCCGCTCTTTTGGTCACCCAT
GTATGCTGAAGTGAATAAAGCTCCACACAGTCGAACGGGTAGTCCATCGTTGTAGGATACTCCCTATCAG
TGATAGAGAAATCTATGCGGCATCCCTATCAGTGATAGAGATCGGTAACGGAGTCCCTATCAGTGATAGA
GAAGTGGTGTTCAGTTCCCTATCAGTGATAGAGAAGTTTGACACTATCCCTATCAGTGATAGAGAGAACA
GCAATGACTCCCTATCAGTGATAGAGATCAAATGGCGTATCCCTATCAGTGATAGAGATAATTAACTTGT
AATATTCTAATCAATTGATATAAAAATCCCCGTCAGTGACGGAGATTTTCTTTTTTTTTTATTTTTCCCC
GTCAGTGACGGAGAATATCAAGCTACAAAAAGAATTCGCATCTAGATTCTTGAGACGGTTCACTGCCGTA
TAGGCAGTGAGACCGAAAGTGAAACGTGATTTCATGCGTCATTTTGAACATTTTGTAAATCTTATTTAAT
AATGTGTGCGGCAATTCACATTTAATTTATGAATGTTTTCTTAACATCGCGGCAACTCAAGAAACGGCAG
GTTCGGATCTTAGCTACTAGAGAAAGAGGAGAAATACTAGATGCGTAAAGGCGAAGAGCTGTTCACTGGT
GTCGTCCCTATTCTGGTGGAACTGGATGGTGATGTCAACGGTCATAAGTTTTCCGTGCGTGGCGAGGGTG
AAGGTGACGCAACTAATGGTAAACTGACGCTGAAGTTCATCTGTACTACTGGTAAACTGCCGGTTCCTTG
GCCGACTCTGGTAACGACGCTGACTTATGGTGTTCAGTGCTTTGCTCGTTATCCGGACCATATGAAGCAG
CATGACTTCTTCAAGTCCGCCATGCCGGAAGGCTATGTGCAGGAACGCACGATTTCCTTTAAGGATGACG
GCACGTACAAAACGCGTGCGGAAGTGAAATTTGAAGGCGATACCCTGGTAAACCGCATTGAGCTGAAAGG
CATTGACTTTAAAGAGGACGGCAATATCCTGGGCCATAAGCTGGAATACAATTTTAACAGCCACAATGTT
TACATCACCGCCGATAAACAAAAAAATGGCATTAAAGCGAATTTTAAAATTCGCCACAACGTGGAGGATG
GCAGCGTGCAGCTGGCTGATCACTACCAGCAAAACACTCCAATCGGTGATGGTCCTGTTCTGCTGCCAGA
CAATCACTATCTGAGCACGCAAAGCGTTCTGTCTAAAGATCCGAACGAGAAACGCGATCATATGGTTCTG
CTGGAGTTCGTAACCGCAGCGGGCATCACGCATGGTATGGATGAACTGTACAAATGACCAGGCATCAAAT
AAAACGAAAGGCTCAGTCGAAAGACTGGGCCTTTCGTTTTATCTGTTGTTTGTCGGTGAACGCTCTCTAC
TAGAGTCACACTGGCTCACCTTCGGGTGGGCCTTTCTGCGTTTATAGGTCTCATCCCCGTCAGTGACGGA
GATCGTCTCTACCAACTAGTGCACTGCAGTACAATAAAGCAATCTTGATGAGGATAATGATTTTTTTTTG
AATATACATAAATACTACCGTTTTTCTGCTAGATTTTGTGATGACGTAAATAAGTACATATTACTTTTTA
AGCCAAGACAAGATTAAGCATTAACTTTACCCTTTTCTTTCTAAGTTTCAATATTAGTTATCACTGTTTA
AAAGTTATGGCGAGAACGTCGGCGGTTAAAATATATTACCCTGAACGAGCATACAGTTTAGCTTGCCTCG
TCCCCGCCGGGTCACCCGGCCAGCGACATGGAGGCCCAGAATACCCTCCTTGACAGTCTTGACGTGCGCA
GCTCAGGGGCATGATGTGACTGTCGCCCGTACATTTAGCCCATACATCCCCATGTATAATCATTTGCATC
CATACATTTTGATGGCCGCACGGCGCGAAGCAAAAATTACGGCTCCTCGCTCCAGACCTGCGAGCAGGGA
AACGCTCCCCTCACAGACGCGTTGAATTGTCCCCACGCCGCGCCCCTGTAGAGAAATATAAAAGGTTAGG
ATTTGCCACTGAGGTTCTTCTTTCATATACTTCCTTTTAAAATCTTGCTAGGATACAGTTCTCACATCAC
ATCCGAACATAAACAAAAATGGCTAAATTAACATCTGCCGTTCCTGTTTTAACAGCTAGGGATGTTGCAG
GTGCTGTAGAGTTTTGGACAGATAGGTTAGGATTCTCAAGAGACTTTGTTGAGGACGATTTTGCTGGTGT
TGTCAGGGATGACGTTACTTTATTTATCTCAGCAGTCCAAGATCAAGTTGTCCCTGATAATACATTGGCT
TGGGTCTGGGTCAGGGGTTTAGATGAATTATATGCTGAATGGTCAGAAGTTGTATCTACAAACTTCAGAG
ATGCTTCTGGTCCAGCTATGACCGAGATTGGTGAACAGCCATGGGGTAGAGAATTTGCTTTGAGAGATCC
AGCTGGAAATTGTGTTCATTTTGTTGCTGAAGAACAAGATTAAAGTAACTGACAATAAAAAGATTCTTGT
TTTCAAGAACTTGTCATTTGTATAGTTTTTTTATATTGTAGTTGTTCTATTTTAATCAAATGTTAGCGTG
ATTTATATTTTTTTTCGCCTCGACATCATCTGCCCAGATGCGAAGTTAAGTGCGCAGAAAGTAATATCAT
GCGTCAATCGTATGTGAATGCTGGTCGCTATACTGGAGTTATCGTGTTGCATCTGCGGCTTTAAATTGAT
GTATCTCATCGCAGGCACGGGCAGTACAGTGCCCTGAGCGTAGGGAAAAATGAAAAAAAGGATGTAACTT
TTAACATAATTCCAGCACGCAGCGATTGGGTATAATGAAGATTGTTAAGTTCAACAACATGTGAAATTCT
TAGCTCCGCAACTTGCTTGAATTATGAGCTCTAAGATTCAAGAAGTAAATAGGTCATATAATGGAATGAT
AGTAGTACTTGATAAAGGAACCATGTGATCTTACGTTGATATGAAAATAATTCTCTCACAGAAGTCAGTT
TGTATGACTAACATAGAGAGTAATTGCTTTTCGGATAAAATCGCACCTAACAAAGATTACCTTTTGTAAA
GCCTCCAGAACAGCTATGAATGTTCGTTATTCTACGCACTTTCTTTCATACATCTTGATCCGCCTTTTTT
GATGTAGGTTTTAACGCGGCAAAACATATTAATTTTTCTGATTTGGAAAAATAAAGAGTTAGTTCTGCCG
CGGCCGCGTGTTACAACCAATTAACCAATTCTGATTAGAAAAACTCATCGAGCATCAAATGAAACTGCAA
TTTATTCATATCAGGATTATCAATACCATATTTTTGAAAAAGCCGTTTCTGTAATGAAGGAGAAAACTCA
CCGAGGCAGTTCCATAGGATGGCAAGATCCTGGTATCGGTCTGCGATTCCGACTCGTCCAACATCAATAC
AACCTATTAATTTCCCCTCGTCAAAAATAAGGTTATCAAGTGAGAAATCACCATGAGTGACGACTGAATC
CGGTGAGAATGGCAAAAGCTTATGCATTTCTTTCCAGACTTGTTCAACAGGCCAGCCATTACGCTCGTCA
TCAAAATCACTCGCATCAACCAAACCGTTATTCATTCGTGATTGCGCCTGAGCGAGGCGAAATACGCGAT
CGCTGTTAAAAGGACAATTACAAACAGGAATCGAATGCAACCGGCGCAGGAACACTGCCAGCGCATCAAC
AATATTTTCACCTGAATCAGGATATTCTTCTAATACCTGGAATGCTGTTTTCCCGGGGATCGCAGTGGTG
AGTAACCATGCATCATCAGGAGTACGGATAAAATGCTTGATGGTCGGAAGAGGCATAAATTCCGTCAGCC
AGTTTAGTCTGACCATCTCATCTGTAACATCATTGGCAACGCTACCTTTGCCATGTTTCAGAAACAACTC
TGGCGCATCGGGCTTCCCATACAATCGATAGATTGTCGCACCTGATTGCCCGACATTATCGCGAGCCCAT
TTATACCCATATAAATCAGCATCCATGTTGGAATTTAATCGCGGCCTGGAGCAAGACGTTTCCCGTTGAA
TATGGCTCATAACACCCCTTGTATTACTGTTTATGTAAGCAGACAGTTTTATTGTTCATGATGATATATT
TTTATCTTGTGCAATGTAACATCAGAGATTTTGAGACACAACGTGGCTTTGTTGAATAAATCGAACTTTT
GCTGAGTTGAAGGATCAGTCATGACCAAAATCCCTTAACGTGAGTTTTCGTTCCACTGAGCGTCAGACCC
CGTAGAAAAGATCAAAGGATCTTCTTGAGATCCTTTTTTTCTGCGCGTAATCTGCTGCTTGCAAACAAAA
AAACCACCGCTACCAGCGGTGGTTTGTTTGCCGGATCAAGAGCTACCAACTCTTTTTCCGAAGGTAACTG
GCTTCAGCAGAGCGCAGATACCAAATACTGTTCTTCTAGTGTAGCCGTAGTTAGGCCACCACTTCAAGAA
CTCTGTAGCACCGCCTACATACCTCGCTCTGCTAATCCTGTTACCAGTGGCTGCTGCCAGTGGCGATAAG
TCGTGTCTTACCGGGTTGGACTCAAGACGATAGTTACCGGATAAGGCGCAGCGGTCGGGCTGAACGGGGG
GTTCGTGCACACAGCCCAGCTTGGAGCGAACGACCTACACCGAACTGAGATACCTACAGCGTGAGCTATG
AGAAAGCGCCACGCTTCCCGAAGGGAGAAAGGCGGACAGGTATCCGGTAAGCGGCAGGGTCGGAACAGGA
GAGCGCACGAGGGAGCTTCCAGGGGGAAACGCCTGGTATCTTTATAGTCCTGTCGGGTTTCGCCACCTCT
GACTTGAGCGTCGATTTTTGTGATGCTCGTCAGGGGGGCGGAGCCTATGGAAAAACGCCAGCAACGCGGC
CTTTTTACGGTTCCTGGCCTTTTGCTGGCCTTTTGCTCACATGTTCTTTCCTGCGTTATCCCCTGATTCT
GTGGATAACCGT
